>Addgene plasmid #78037 | PINK1 gRNA (BRDN0001487057) | addgene full sequence | sequence record 188874 | Addgene Assembled Sequence
CCCGGGTGCAAAGATGGATAAAGTTTTAAACAGAGAGGAATCTTTGCAGCTAATGGACCTTCTAGGTCTT
GAAAGGAGTGGGAATTGGCTCCGGTGCCCGTCAGTGGGCAGAGCGCACATCGCCCACAGTCCCCGAGAAG
TTGGGGGGAGGGGTCGGCAATTGATCCGGTGCCTAGAGAAGGTGGCGCGGGGTAAACTGGGAAAGTGATG
TCGTGTACTGGCTCCGCCTTTTTCCCGAGGGTGGGGGAGAACCGTATATAAGTGCAGTAGTCGCCGTGAA
CGTTCTTTTTCGCAACGGGTTTGCCGCCAGAACACAGGTAAGTGCCGTGTGTGGTTCCCGCGGGCCTGGC
CTCTTTACGGGTTATGGCCCTTGCGTGCCTTGAATTACTTCCACCTGGCTGCAGTACGTGATTCTTGATC
CCGAGCTTCGGGTTGGAAGTGGGTGGGAGAGTTCGAGGCCTTGCGCTTAAGGAGCCCCTTCGCCTCGTGC
TTGAGTTGAGGCCTGGCCTGGGCGCTGGGGCCGCCGCGTGCGAATCTGGTGGCACCTTCGCGCCTGTCTC
GCTGCTTTCGATAAGTCTCTAGCCATTTAAAATTTTTGATGACCTGCTGCGACGCTTTTTTTCTGGCAAG
ATAGTCTTGTAAATGCGGGCCAAGATCTGCACACTGGTATTTCGGTTTTTGGGGCCGCGGGCGGCGACGG
GGCCCGTGCGTCCCAGCGCACATGTTCGGCGAGGCGGGGCCTGCGAGCGCGGCCACCGAGAATCGGACGG
GGGTAGTCTCAAGCTGGCCGGCCTGCTCTGGTGCCTGGCCTCGCGCCGCCGTGTATCGCCCCGCCCTGGG
CGGCAAGGCTGGCCCGGTCGGCACCAGTTGCGTGAGCGGAAAGATGGCCGCTTCCCGGCCCTGCTGCAGG
GAGCTCAAAATGGAGGACGCGGCGCTCGGGAGAGCGGGCGGGTGAGTCACCCACACAAAGGAAAAGGGCC
TTTCCGTCCTCAGCCGTCGCTTCATGTGACTCCACGGAGTACCGGGCGCCGTCCAGGCACCTCGATTAGT
TCTCGAGCTTTTGGAGTACGTCGTCTTTAGGTTGGGGGGAGGGGTTTTATGCGATGGAGTTTCCCCACAC
TGAGTGGGTGGAGACTGAAGTTAGGCCAGCTTGGCACTTGATGTAATTCTCCTTGGAATTTGCCCTTTTT
GAGTTTGGATCTTGGTTCATTCTCAAGCCTCAGACAGTGGTTCAAAGTTTTTTTCTTCCATTTCAGGTGT
CGTGACGTACGGCCACCATGACCGAGTACAAGCCCACGGTGCGCCTCGCCACCCGCGACGACGTCCCCAG
GGCCGTACGCACCCTCGCCGCCGCGTTCGCCGACTACCCCGCCACGCGCCACACCGTCGATCCGGACCGC
CACATCGAGCGGGTCACCGAGCTGCAAGAACTCTTCCTCACGCGCGTCGGGCTCGACATCGGCAAGGTGT
GGGTCGCGGACGACGGCGCCGCCGTGGCGGTCTGGACCACGCCGGAGAGCGTCGAAGCGGGGGCGGTGTT
CGCCGAGATCGGCCCGCGCATGGCCGAGTTGAGCGGTTCCCGGCTGGCCGCGCAGCAACAGATGGAAGGC
CTCCTGGCGCCGCACCGGCCCAAGGAGCCCGCGTGGTTCCTGGCCACCGTCGGAGTCTCGCCCGACCACC
AGGGCAAGGGTCTGGGCAGCGCCGTCGTGCTCCCCGGAGTGGAGGCGGCCGAGCGCGCCGGGGTGCCCGC
CTTCCTGGAGACCTCCGCGCCCCGCAACCTCCCCTTCTACGAGCGGCTCGGCTTCACCGTCACCGCCGAC
GTCGAGGTGCCCGAAGGACCGCGCACCTGGTGCATGACCCGCAAGCCCGGTGCCTGAACGCGTTAAGTCG
ACAATCAACCTCTGGATTACAAAATTTGTGAAAGATTGACTGGTATTCTTAACTATGTTGCTCCTTTTAC
GCTATGTGGATACGCTGCTTTAATGCCTTTGTATCATGCTATTGCTTCCCGTATGGCTTTCATTTTCTCC
TCCTTGTATAAATCCTGGTTGCTGTCTCTTTATGAGGAGTTGTGGCCCGTTGTCAGGCAACGTGGCGTGG
TGTGCACTGTGTTTGCTGACGCAACCCCCACTGGTTGGGGCATTGCCACCACCTGTCAGCTCCTTTCCGG
GACTTTCGCTTTCCCCCTCCCTATTGCCACGGCGGAACTCATCGCCGCCTGCCTTGCCCGCTGCTGGACA
GGGGCTCGGCTGTTGGGCACTGACAATTCCGTGGTGTTGTCGGGGAAATCATCGTCCTTTCCTTGGCTGC
TCGCCTGTGTTGCCACCTGGATTCTGCGCGGGACGTCCTTCTGCTACGTCCCTTCGGCCCTCAATCCAGC
GGACCTTCCTTCCCGCGGCCTGCTGCCGGCTCTGCGGCCTCTTCCGCGTCTTCGCCTTCGCCCTCAGACG
AGTCGGATCTCCCTTTGGGCCGCCTCCCCGCGTCGACTTTAAGACCAATGACTTACAAGGCAGCTGTAGA
TCTTAGCCACTTTTTAAAAGAAAAGGGGGGACTGGAAGGGCTAATTCACTCCCAACGAAGACAAGATCTG
CTTTTTGCTTGTACTGGGTCTCTCTGGTTAGACCAGATCTGAGCCTGGGAGCTCTCTGGCTAACTAGGGA
ACCCACTGCTTAAGCCTCAATAAAGCTTGCCTTGAGTGCTTCAAGTAGTGTGTGCCCGTCTGTTGTGTGA
CTCTGGTAACTAGAGATCCCTCAGACCCTTTTAGTCAGTGTGGAAAATCTCTAGCAGTACGTATAGTAGT
TCATGTCATCTTATTATTCAGTATTTATAACTTGCAAAGAAATGAATATCAGAGAGTGAGAGGAACTTGT
TTATTGCAGCTTATAATGGTTACAAATAAAGCAATAGCATCACAAATTTCACAAATAAAGCATTTTTTTC
ACTGCATTCTAGTTGTGGTTTGTCCAAACTCATCAATGTATCTTATCATGTCTGGCTCTAGCTATCCCGC
CCCTAACTCCGCCCATCCCGCCCCTAACTCCGCCCAGTTCCGCCCATTCTCCGCCCCATGGCTGACTAAT
TTTTTTTATTTATGCAGAGGCCGAGGCCGCCTCGGCCTCTGAGCTATTCCAGAAGTAGTGAGGAGGCTTT
TTTGGAGGCCTAGGGACGTACCCAATTCGCCCTATAGTGAGTCGTATTACGCGCGCTCACTGGCCGTCGT
TTTACAACGTCGTGACTGGGAAAACCCTGGCGTTACCCAACTTAATCGCCTTGCAGCACATCCCCCTTTC
GCCAGCTGGCGTAATAGCGAAGAGGCCCGCACCGATCGCCCTTCCCAACAGTTGCGCAGCCTGAATGGCG
AATGGG
[124 nt withheld, positions 3367-3490]
C
[91 nt withheld, positions 3492-3582]
A
[49 nt withheld, positions 3584-3632]
CCTTTGACGTTGGAGTCCACGTTCTTT
[37 nt withheld, positions 3660-3696]
ACCCTATCTCGGTCTATTCTTTTGATTTATAAGGGATTTTGCCGATTTCGGCCTATTGGTTAAAAAATGA
GCTGATTTAACAAAAATTTAACGCGAATTTTAACAAAATATTAACGCTTACAATTTAGGTGGCACTTTTC
GGGGAAATGTGCGCGGAACCCCTATTTGTTTATTTTTCTAAATACATTCAAATATGTATCCGCTCATGAG
ACAATAACCCTGATAAATGCTTCAATAATATTGAAAAAGGAAGAGTATGAGTATTCAACATTTCCGTGTC
GCCCTTATTCCCTTTTTTGCGGCATTTTGCCTTCCTGTTTTTGCTCACCCAGAAACGCTGGTGAAAGTAA
AAGATGCTGAAGATCAGTTGGGTGCACGAGTGGGTTACATCGAACTGGATCTCAACAGCGGTAAGATCCT
TGAGAGTTTTCGCCCCGAAGAACGTTTTCCAATGATGAGCACTTTTAAAGTTCTGCTATGTGGCGCGGTA
TTATCCCGTATTGACGCCGGGCAAGAGCAACTCGGTCGCCGCATACACTATTCTCAGAATGACTTGGTTG
AGTACTCACCAGTCACAGAAAAGCATCTTACGGATGGCATGACAGTAAGAGAATTATGCAGTGCTGCCAT
AACCATGAGTGATAACACTGCGGCCAACTTACTTCTGACAACGATCGGAGGACCGAAGGAGCTAACCGCT
TTTTTGCACAACATGGGGGATCATGTAACTCGCCTTGATCGTTGGGAACCGGAGCTGAATGAAGCCATAC
CAAACGACGAGCGTGACACCACGATGCCTGTAGCAATGGCAACAACGTTGCGCAAACTATTAACTGGCGA
ACTACTTACTCTAGCTTCCCGGCAACAATTAATAGACTGGATGGAGGCGGATAAAGTTGCAGGACCACTT
CTGCGCTCGGCCCTTCCGGCTGGCTGGTTTATTGCTGATAAATCTGGAGCCGGTGAGCGTGGGTCTCGCG
GTATCATTGCAGCACTGGGGCCAGATGGTAAGCCCTCCCGTATCGTAGTTATCTACACGACGGGGAGTCA
GGCAACTATGGATGAACGAAATAGACAGATCGCTGAGATAGGTGCCTCACTGATTAAGCATTGGTAACTG
TCAGACCAAGTTTACTCATATATACTTTAGATTGATTTAAAACTTCATTTTTAATTTAAAAGGATCTAGG
TGAAGATCCTTTTTGATAATCTCATGACCAAAATCCCTTAACGTGAGTTTTCGTTCCACTGAGCGTCAGA
CCCCGTAGAAAAGATCAAAGGATCTTCTTGAGATCCTTTTTTTCTGCGCGTAATCTGCTGCTTGCAAACA
AAAAAACCACCGCTACCAGCGGTGGTTTGTTTGCCGGATCAAGAGCTACCAACTCTTTTTCCGAAGGTAA
CTGGCTTCAGCAGAGCGCAGATACCAAATACTGTTCTTCTAGTGTAGCCGTAGTTAGGCCACCACTTCAA
GAACTCTGTAGCACCGCCTACATACCTCGCTCTGCTAATCCTGTTACCAGTGGCTGCTGCCAGTGGCGAT
AAGTCGTGTCTTACCGGGTTGGACTCAAGACGATAGTTACCGGATAAGGCGCAGCGGTCGGGCTGAACGG
GGGGTTCGTGCACACAGCCCAGCTTGGAGCGAACGACCTACACCGAACTGAGATACCTACAGCGTGAGCT
ATGAGAAAGCGCCACGCTTCCCGAAGGGAGAAAGGCGGACAGGTATCCGGTAAGCGGCAGGGTCGGAACA
GGAGAGCGCACGAGGGAGCTTCCAGGGGGAAACGCCTGGTATCTTTATAGTCCTGTCGGGTTTCGCCACC
TCTGACTTGAGCGTCGATTTTTGTGATGCTCGTCAGGGGGGCGGAGCCTATGGAAAAACGCCAGCAACGC
GGCCTTTTTACGGTTCCTGGCCTTTTGCTGGCCTTTTGCTCACATGTTCTTTCCTGCGTTATCCCCTGAT
TCTGTGGATAACCGTATTACCGCCTTTGAGTGAGCTGATACCGCTCGCCGCAGCCGAACGACCGAGCGCA
GCGAGTCAGTGAGCGAGGAAGCGGAAGAGCGCCCAATACGCAAACCGCCTCTCCCCGCGCGTTGGCCGAT
TCATTAATGCAGCTGGCACGACAGGTTTCCCGACTGGAAAGCGGGCAGTGAGCGCAACGCAATTAATGTG
AGTTAGCTCACTCATTAGGCACCCCAGGCTTTACACTTTATGCTTCCGGCTCGTATGTTGTGTGGAATTG
TGAGCGGATAACAATTTCACACAGGAAACAGCTATGACCATGATTACGCCAAGCGCGCAATTAACCCTCA
CTAAAGGGAACAAAAGCTGGAGCTGCAAGCTTAATGTAGTCTTATGCAATACTCTTGTAGTCTTGCAACA
TGGTAACGATGAGTTAGCAACATGCCTTACAAGGAGAGAAAAAGCACCGTGCATGCCGATTGGTGGAAGT
AAGGTGGTACGATCGTGCCTTATTAGGAAGGCAACAGACGGGTCTGACATGGATTGGACGAACCACTGAA
TTGCCGCATTGCAGAGATATTGTATTTAAGTGCCTAGCTCGATACATAAACGGGTCTCTCTGGTTAGACC
AGATCTGAGCCTGGGAGCTCTCTGGCTAACTAGGGAACCCACTGCTTAAGCCTCAATAAAGCTTGCCTTG
AGTGCTTCAAGTAGTGTGTGCCCGTCTGTTGTGTGACTCTGGTAACTAGAGATCCCTCAGACCCTTTTAG
TCAGTGTGGAAAATCTCTAGCAGTGGCGCCCGAACAGGGACTTGAAAGCGAAAGGGAAACCAGAGGAGCT
CTCTCGACGCAGGACTCGGCTTGCTGAAGCGCGCACGGCAAGAGGCGAGGGGCGGCGACTGGTGAGTACG
CCAAAAATTTTGACTAGCGGAGGCTAGAAGGAGAGAGATGGGTGCGAGAGCGTCAGTATTAAGCGGGGGA
GAATTAGATCGCGATGGGAAAAAATTCGGTTAAGGCCAGGGGGAAAGAAAAAATATAAATTAAAACATAT
AGTATGGGCAAGCAGGGAGCTAGAACGATTCGCAGTTAATCCTGGCCTGTTAGAAACATCAGAAGGCTGT
AGACAAATACTGGGACAGCTACAACCATCCCTTCAGACAGGATCAGAAGAACTTAGATCATTATATAATA
CAGTAGCAACCCTCTATTGTGTGCATCAAAGGATAGAGATAAAAGACACCAAGGAAGCTTTAGACAAGAT
AGAGGAAGAGCAAAACAAAAGTAAGACCACCGCACAGCAAGCGGCCGCTGATCTTCAGACCTGGAGGAGG
AGATATGAGGGACAATTGGAGAAGTGAATTATATAAATATAAAGTAGTAAAAATTGAACCATTAGGAGTA
GCACCCACCAAGGCAAAGAGAAGAGTGGTGCAGAGAGAAAAAAGAGCAGTGGGAATAGGAGCTTTGTTCC
TTGGGTTCTTGGGAGCAGCAGGAAGCACTATGGGCGCAGCGTCAATGACGCTGACGGTACAGGCCAGACA
ATTATTGTCTGGTATAGTGCAGCAGCAGAACAATTTGCTGAGGGCTATTGAGGCGCAACAGCATCTGTTG
CAACTCACAGTCTGGGGCATCAAGCAGCTCCAGGCAAGAATCCTGGCTGTGGAAAGATACCTAAAGGATC
AACAGCTCCTGGGGATTTGGGGTTGCTCTGGAAAACTCATTTGCACCACTGCTGTGCCTTGGAATGCTAG
TTGGAGTAATAAATCTCTGGAACAGATTTGGAATCACACGACCTGGATGGAGTGGGACAGAGAAATTAAC
AATTACACAAGCTTAATACACTCCTTAATTGAAGAATCGCAAAACCAGCAAGAAAAGAATGAACAAGAAT
TATTGGAATTAGATAAATGGGCAAGTTTGTGGAATTGGTTTAACATAACAAATTGGCTGTGGTATATAAA
ATTATTCATAATGATAGTAGGAGGCTTGGTAGGTTTAAGAATAGTTTTTGCTGTACTTTCTATAGTGAAT
AGAGTTAGGCAGGGATATTCACCATTATCGTTTCAGACCCACCTCCCAACCCCGAGGGGACCCAGAGAGG
GCCTATTTCCCATGATTCCTTCATATTTGCATATACGATACAAGGCTGTTAGAGAGATAATTAGAATTAA
TTTGACTGTAAACACAAAGATATTAGTACAAAATACGTGACGTAGAAAGTAATAATTTCTTGGGTAGTTT
GCAGTTTTAAAATTATGTTTTAAAATGGACTATCATATGCTTACCGTAACTTGAAAGTATTTCGATTTCT
TGGCTTTATATATCTTGTGGAAAGGACGAAACACCGCCTCATCGAGGAAAAACAGGGTTTTAGAGCTAGA
AATAGCAAGTTAAAATAAGGCTAGTCCGTTATCAACTTGAAAAAGTGGCACCGAGTCGGTGCTTTTTTAA
GCTTGGCGTAACTAGATCTTGAGACAAATGGCAGTATTCATCCACAATTTTAAAAGAAAAGGGGGGATTG
GGGGGTACAGTGCAGGGGAAAGAATAGTAGACATAATAGCAACAGACATACAAACTAAAGAATTACAAAA
ACAAATTACAAAAATTCAAAATTTTCGGGTTTATTACAGGGACAGCAGAGATCCACTTTGGCGCCGGCTC
GAGGGGG
Features (pLannotate 1.2.2; 29 found; start..end, strand, type, name):
     14..80      +  CDS            small t antigen (fragment): SV40 (simian virus 40) small t antigen
    106..317     +  promoter       EF-1α core promoter: core promoter for human elongation factor EF-1α
    318..1256    +  intron         EF-1α intron A: intron upstream of the start codon of human EF-1α
   1278..1877    +  CDS            PuroR (fragment): puromycin N-acetyltransferase; pac from Streptomyces; confers resistance to puromycin
   1893..2481    +  misc_feature   WPRE: woodchuck hepatitis virus posttranscriptional regulatory element
   2532..2551    +  misc_feature   cPPT/CTS (fragment): central polypurine tract and central termination sequence of HIV-1
   2553..2786    +  LTR            3' LTR (ΔU3): self-inactivating 3' long terminal repeat (LTR) from HIV-1
   2864..2985    +  polyA_signal   SV40 poly(A) signal: SV40 polyadenylation signal
   3025..3160    +  rep_origin     SV40 ori: SV40 origin of replication
   3181..3199    -  promoter       T7 promoter: promoter for bacteriophage T7 RNA polymerase
   3207..3362    +  CDS            lacZα (fragment): LacZα fragment of β-galactosidase; lacZ fragment
   3367..3795    +  rep_origin     f1 ori (sequence partly withheld): f1 bacteriophage origin of replication; arrow indicates direction of (+) strand synthesis
   3848..3952    +  promoter       AmpR promoter: bla
   3953..4813    +  CDS            AmpR: β-lactamase; bla; confers resistance to ampicillin, carbenicillin, and related antibiotics
   4984..5572    +  rep_origin     ori: high-copy-number ColE1/pMB1/pBR322/pUC origin of replication
   5755..5847    +  CDS            lacI (fragment): lac repressor; lacI; The lac repressor binds to the lac operator to inhibit transcription in E. coli. This inhibition can be relieved by adding lactose or isopropyl-β-D-thiogalactopyranoside (IPTG).
   5860..5881    +  protein_bind   CAP binding site: CAP binding activates transcription in the presence of cAMP. E. coli catabolite activator protein
   5896..5926    +  promoter       lac promoter: promoter for the E. coli lac operon
   5934..5950    +  protein_bind   lac operator: The lac repressor binds to the lac operator to inhibit transcription in E. coli. This inhibition can be relieved by adding lactose or isopropyl-β-D-thiogalactopyranoside (IPTG). lac repressor encoded by lacI
   5995..6013    +  promoter       T3 promoter: promoter for bacteriophage T3 RNA polymerase
   6041..6267    +  promoter       RSV promoter: Rous sarcoma virus enhancer/promoter
   6268..6448    +  LTR            5' LTR (truncated): truncated 5' long terminal repeat (LTR) from HIV-1
   6495..6620    +  misc_feature   HIV-1 Ψ: packaging signal of human immunodeficiency virus type 1
   6604..6967    +  CDS            HIV-1 gag (fragment): gag protein from human immunodeficiency virus 1; gag
   7113..7346    +  misc_feature   RRE: The Rev response element (RRE) of HIV-1 allows for Rev-dependent mRNA export from the nucleus to the cytoplasm.
   7723..7749    +  CDS            Rev (fragment): human immunodeficiency virus 1 (HIV-1) Rev protein; rev; enhances nuclear export of unspliced and incompletely spliced viral mRNAs
   7753..7993    +  promoter       U6 promoter: RNA polymerase III promoter for human U6 snRNA
   8023..8098    +  misc_RNA       gRNA scaffold: guide RNA scaffold for the Streptococcus pyogenes CRISPR/Cas9 system
   8154..8271    +  misc_feature   cPPT/CTS: central polypurine tract and central termination sequence of HIV-1
