[The description below was written by a language model from this plasmid's Addgene catalogue record and pLannotate feature annotations shown in this document.]
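Description:
PINK1 gRNA (BRDN0001487057) is a third-generation lentiviral CRISPR guide plasmid built on the lentiGuide-Puro backbone and designed to direct Streptococcus pyogenes Cas9 to the human PINK1 gene (also known as BRPK or PARK6; designed against the NM_032409.2 transcript). In bacteria it is maintained as a high-copy plasmid through a ColE1/pUC-type origin and selected with ampicillin via the β-lactamase gene. An f1 origin, an SV40 origin and leftover lac, T7 and T3 cloning-vector elements are also annotated in the backbone.

The lentiviral transfer cassette begins with an RSV enhancer/promoter fused to a truncated HIV-1 5' LTR, which makes genomic RNA production Tat-independent. This is followed by the Ψ packaging signal with a partial gag sequence and by the Rev response element for Rev-dependent nuclear export. Within the proviral region, a human U6 RNA polymerase III promoter drives the PINK1-specific spacer joined to the gRNA scaffold. A cPPT/CTS element follows, which aids nuclear import of the viral genome. A second unit uses the EF-1α core promoter and its intron A to express puromycin N-acetyltransferase, allowing puromycin selection of transduced mammalian cells. A WPRE follows to enhance transcript expression. The cassette ends in a ΔU3 self-inactivating 3' LTR, followed by an SV40 polyadenylation signal.

The plasmid does not encode Cas9, so it is meant to be used with a separate Cas9 lentiviral vector or in cells already expressing Cas9. The guide is one clone from a human kinome gRNA collection associated with work on optimized sgRNA design, and is suited to knocking out PINK1 in human cells.
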