Addgene plasmid #78037: PINK1 gRNA (BRDN0001487057)
Purpose: 3rd generation lentiviral gRNA plasmid targeting human PINK1
Depositing lab: John Doench & David Root. Depositing organization: Broad Institute. Publication: Optimized sgRNA design to maximize activity and minimize off-target effects of CRISPR-Cas9. Doench JG, Fusi N, Sullender M, Hegde M, Vaimberg EW, Donovan KF, Smith I, Tothova Z, Wilen C, Orchard R, Virgin HW, Listgarten J, Root DE. Nat Biotechnol. 2016 Jan 18. doi: 10.1038/nbt.3437. PubMed 26780180.
Backbone
  Vector backbone: lentiGuide-Puro
  Backbone manufacturer: Zhang Lab (Addgene plasmid # 52963)
  Vector type: Mammalian Expression, Lentiviral, CRISPR
  Selectable markers: Puromycin
Growth in bacteria
  Bacterial resistance: Ampicillin, 100 μg/mL
  Growth temperature: 37°C
  Growth strain: DH5alpha
  Copy number: High Copy
Gene/Insert
  Gene/Insert name: PINK1 (alt names: PINK1; NM_032409.2)
  gRNA/shRNA sequence: CCTCATCGAGGAAAAACAGG
  Species: H. sapiens (human)
  Entrez Gene: PINK1 (a.k.a. BRPK, PARK6)
  Promoter: hU6
  Cloning method: Unknown
  Sequencing primers: 5′ U6-F; 3′ pS2-R
Terms and licenses: Academic/Nonprofit Terms; Industry Terms: Not Available to Industry
Depositor comments: The gRNA was designed to target the following Genbank reference sequence(s): NM_032409.2. Note that this plasmid does NOT contain Cas9. It should be used in conjunction with lentiCas9-Blast (Addgene #52962) or otherwise with cell lines already expressing Cas9. Browse the full kinome gRNA library at http://www.addgene.org/pooled-library/broadgpp-human-kinome/ or visit http://www.broadinstitute.org/rnai/public/ for detailed protocols and information.
How to cite: PINK1 gRNA (BRDN0001487057) was a gift from John Doench & David Root (Addgene plasmid # 78037 ; http://n2t.net/addgene:78037 ; RRID:Addgene_78037)
