>Addgene plasmid #78037 | PINK1 gRNA (BRDN0001487057) | depositor partial sequence | sequence record 145496 | Target Sequence
CCTCATCGAGGAAAAACAGG
