>Addgene plasmid #78037 | PINK1 gRNA (BRDN0001487057) | addgene partial sequence | sequence record 188873 | hU6-F
CGTAGAAAGTAATAATTTCTTGGGTAGTTTGCAGCTTTTAAAATTATGTTTTAAAATGGACTATCATATG
CTTACCGTAACTTGAAAGTATTTCGATTTCTTGGCTTTATATATCTTGTGGAAAGGACGAAACACCGCCT
CATCGAGGAAAAACAGGGTTTTAGAGCTAGAAATAGCAAGTTAAAATAAGGCTAGTCCGTTATCAACTTG
AAAAAGTGGCACCGAGTCGGTGCTTTTTTAAGCTTGGCGTAACTAGATCTTGAGACAAATGGCAGTATTC
ATCCACAATTTTAAAAGAAAAGGGGGGATTGGGGGGTACAGTGCAGGGGAAAGAATAGTAGACATAATAG
CAACAGACATACAAACTAAAGAATTACAAAAACAAATTACAAAAATTCAAAATTTTCGGGTTTATTACAG
GGACAGCAGAGATCCACTTTGGCGCCGGCTCGAGGGGGCCCGGGTGCAAAGATGGATAAAGTTTTAAACA
GAGAGGAATCTTTGCAGCTAATGGACCTTCTAGGTCTTGAAAGGAGTGGGAATTGGCTCCGGTGCCCGTC
AGTGGGCAGA
